>Addgene plasmid #148019 | pnYC-NpGB1_Y | depositor full sequence | sequence record 290466 | Full Sequence
GGTATGGCAATGAAAGACGGTGAGCTGGTGATATGGGATAGTGTTCACCCTTGTTACACCGTTTTCCATG
AGCAAACTGAAACGTTTTCATCGCTCTGGAGTGAATACCACGACGATTTCCGGCAGTTTCTACACATATA
TTCGCAAGATGTGGCGTGTTACGGTGAAAACCTGGCCTATTTCCCTAAAGGGTTTATTGAGAATATGTTT
TTCGTCTCAGCCAATCCCTGGGTGAGTTTCACCAGTTTTGATTTAAACGTGGCCAATATGGACAACTTCT
TCGCCCCCGTTTTCACCATGGGCAAATATTATACGCAAGGCGACAAGGTGCTGATGCCGCTGGCGATTCA
GGTTCATCATGCCGTCTGTGATGGCTTCCATGTCGGCAGAATGCTTAATGAATTACAACAGTACTGCGAT
GAGTGGCAGGGCGGGGCGTAATTTTTTTAAGGCAGTTATTGGTGCCCTTAAACGCCTGGTGCTACGCCTG
AATAAGTGATAATAAGCGGATGAATGGCAGAAATTCGAAAGCAAATTCGACCCGGTCGTCGGTTCAGGGC
AGGGTCGTTAAATAGCCGCTTATGTCTATTGCTGGTTTACCGGTTTATTGACTACCGGAAGCAGTGTGAC
CGTGTGCTTCTCAAATGCCTGAGGCCAGTTTGCTCAGGCTCTCCCCGTGGAGGTAATAATTGACGATATG
ATCATTTATTCTGCCTCCCAGAGCCTGATAAAAACGGTTAGCGCTTCGTTAATACAGATGTAGGTGTTCC
ACAGGGTAGCCAGCAGCATCCTGCGATGCAGATCCGGAACATAATGGTGCAGGGCGCTTGTTTCGGCGTG
GGTATGGTGGCAGGCCCCGTGGCCGGGGGACTGTTGGGCGCTGCCGGCACCTGTCCTACGAGTTGCATGA
TAAAGAAGACAGTCATAAGTGCGGCGACGATAGTCATGCCCCGCGCCCACCGGAAGGAGCTACCGGACAG
CGGTGCGGACTGTTGTAACTCAGAATAAGAAATGAGGCCGCTCATGGCGTTGACTCTCAGTCATAGTATC
GTGGTATCACCGGTTGGTTCCACTCTCTGTTGCGGGCAACTTCAGCAGCACGTAGGGGACTTCCGCGTTT
CCAGACTTTACGAAACACGGAAACCGAAGACCATTCATGTTGTTGCTCAGGTCGCAGACGTTTTGCAGCA
GCAGTCGCTTCACGTTCGCTCGCGTATCGGTGATTCATTCTGCTAACCAGTAAGGCAACCCCGCCAGCCT
AGCCGGGTCCTCAACGACAGGAGCACGATCATGCGCACCCGTGGCCAGGACCCAACGCTGCCCGAGATGC
GCCGCGTGCGGCTGCTGGAGATGGCGGACGCGATGGATATGTTCTGCCAAGGGTTGGTTTGCGCATTCAC
AGTTCTCCGCAAGAATTGATTGGCTCCAATTCTTGGAGTGGTGAATCCGTTAGCGAGGTGCCGCCGGCTT
CCATTCAGGTCGAGGTGGCCCGGCTCCATGCACCGCGACGCAACGCGGGGAGGCAGACAAGGTATAGGGC
GGCGCCTACAATCCATGCCAACCCGTTCCATGTGCTCGCCGAGGCGGCATAAATCGCCGTGACGATCAGC
GGTCCAGTGATCGAAGTTAGGCTGGTAAGAGCCGCGAGCGATCCTTGAAGCTGTCCCTGATGGTCGTCAT
CTACCTGCCTGGACAGCATGGCCTGCAACGCGGGCATCCCGATGCCGCCGGAAGCGAGAAGAATCATAAT
GGGGAAGGCCATCCAGCCTCGCGTCGCGAACGCCAGCAAGACGTAGCCCAGCGCGTCGGCCGCCATGCCG
GCGATAATGGCCTGCTTCTCGCCGAAACGTTTGGTGGCGGGACCAGTGACGAAGGCTTGAGCGAGGGCGT
GCAAGATTCCGAATACCGCAAGCGACAGGCCGATCATCGTCGCGCTCCAGCGAAAGCGGTCCTCGCCGAA
AATGACCCAGAGCGCTGCCGGCACCTGTCCTACGAGTTGCATGATAAAGAAGACAGTCATAAGTGCGGCG
ACGATAGTCATGCCCCGCGCCCACCGGAAGGAGCTGACTGGGTTGAAGGCTCTCAAGGGCATCGGTCGAC
GCTCTCCCTTATGCGACTCCTGCATTAGGAAGCAGCCCAGTAGTAGGTTGAGGCCGTTGAGCACCGCCGC
CGCAAGGAATGGTGCATGCAAGGAGATGGCGCCCAACAGTCCCCCGGCCACGGGGCCTGCCACCATACCC
ACGCCGAAACAAGCGCTCATGAGCCCGAAGTGGCGAGCCCGATCTTCCCCATCGGTGATGTCGGCGATAT
AGGCGCCAGCAACCGCACCTGTGGCGCCGGTGATGCCGGCCACGATGCGTCCGGCGTAGAGGATCAGACT
AAGATCTCGATCCCGCGAAATTAATACGACTCACTATAGGGGAATTGTGAGCGGATAACAATTCCCCACT
AGTAATAATTTTGTTTAACTTTAAGAAGGAGATATACCATGGGCAGCAGCATGCAGTATAAACTGATTCT
GAATGGCAAAACCCTGAAAGGTGAAACCACCACCGAAGCAGTTGATGCAGCCACCGCAGAAAAAGTTTTT
AAACAGTATGCCAATGATAACGGCGTTGATGGTGAATGGACCTATGATGATGCAACCAAAACCTATACCG
TTACCGAAAGCAGCGGTACCGGCAGCGGCCTGGAAGTTCTGTTCCAGGGGCCCCATATGCTCGAGCTTAA
GCAATTGGGATCCTAATAGTCTAGAGCTAGCCCTAGGAGATCCGGCTGCTAACAAAGCCCGAAAGGAAGC
TGAGTTGGCTGCTGCCACCGCTGAGCAATAACTAGCATAACCCCTTGGGGCCTCTAAACGGGTCTTGAGG
GGTTTTTTGCTGAAAGGAGGAACTATATCCGGATATCCCGCAAGAGGCCCGGCAGTACCGGCATAACCAA
GCCTATGCCTACAGCATCCAGGGTGACGGTGCCGAGGATGACGATGAGCGCATTGTTAGATTTCATACAC
GGTGCCTGACTGCGTTAGCAATTTAACTGTGATAAACTACCGCATTAAAGCTTATCGATGATAAGCTGTC
AAACATGAGAATTACAACTTATATCGTATGGGGCTGACTTCAGGTGCTACATTTGAAGAGATAAATTGCA
CTGAAATCAAGAAATATTTTATCTGATTAATAAGATGATCTTCTTGAGATCGTTTTGGTCTGCGCGTAAT
CTCTTGCTCTGAAAACGAAAAAACCGCCTTGCAGGGCGGTTTTTCGAAGGTTCTCTGAGCTACCAACTCT
TTGAACCGAGGTAACTGGCTTGGAGGAGCGCAGTCACCAAAACTTGTCCTTTCAGTTTAGCCTTAACCGG
CGCATGACTTCAAGACTAACTCCTCTAAATCAATTACCAGTGGCTGCTGCCAGTGGTGCTTTTGCATGTC
TTTCCGGGTTGGACTCAAGACGATAGTTACCGGATAAGGCGCAGCGGTCGGACTGAACGGGGGGTTCGTG
CATACAGTCCAGCTTGGAGCGAACTGCCTACCCGGAACTGAGTGTCAGGCGTGGAATGAGACAAACGCGG
CCATAACAGCGGAATGACACCGGTAAACCGAAAGGCAGGAACAGGAGAGCGCACGAGGGAGCCGCCAGGG
GGAAACGCCTGGTATCTTTATAGTCCTGTCGGGTTTCGCCACCACTGATTTGAGCGTCAGATTTCGTGAT
GCTTGTCAGGGGGGCGGAGCCTATGGAAAAACGGCTTTGCCGCGGCCCTCTCACTTCCCTGTTAAGTATC
TTCCTGGCATCTTCCAGGAAATCTCCGCCCCGTTCGTAAGCCATTTCCGCTCGCCGCAGTCGAACGACCG
AGCGTAGCGAGTCAGTGAGCGAGGAAGCGGAATATATCCTGTATCACATATTCTGCTGACGCACCGGTGC
AGCCTTTTTTCTCCTGCCACATGAAGCACTTCACTGACACCCTCATCAGTGCCAACATAGTAAGCCAGTA
TACACTCCCCTAGCGCTGATGTCCGGCGGTGCTTTTGCCGTTACGCACCACCCCGTCAGTAGCTGAACAG
GAGGGACAGCTGATAGAAACAGAAGCCACTGGAGCACCTCAAAAACACCATCATACACTAAATCAGTAAG
TTGGCAGCATCACCCGACGCACTTTGCGCCGAATAAATACCTGTGACGGAAGATCACTTCGCAGAATAAA
TAAATCCTGGTGTCCCTGTTGATACCGGGAAGCCCTGGGCCAACTTTTGGCGAAAATGAGACGTTGATCG
GCACGTAAGAGGTTCCAACTTTCACCATAATGAAATAAGATCACTACCGGGCGTATTTTTTGAGTTATCG
AGATTTTCAGGAGCTAAGGAAGCTAAAATGGAGAAAAAAATCACTGGATATACCACCGTTGATATATCCC
AATGGCATCGTAAAGAACATTTTGAGGCATTTCAGTCAGTTGCTCAATGTACCTATAACCAGACCGTTCA
GCTGGATATTACGGCCTTTTTAAAGACCGTAAAGAAAAATAAGCACAAGTTTTATCCGGCCTTTATTCAC
ATTCTTGCCCGCCTGATGAATGCTCATCCGGAATTC
Features (pLannotate 1.2.2; 17 found; start..end, strand, type, name):
    739..834     -  CDS            resD (fragment): REDF_ECOLI - Also known as D. Protein inferred from homology: Swiss-Prot protein existence level 3. Acts as a repressor of transcription and as a site-specific resolvase that cleaves at the RfsF site. From Escherichia coli (strain K12).
    824..881     +  CDS            TcR (fragment): tetracycline efflux protein; tet; confers resistance to tetracycline
    878..971     -  CDS            TcR (fragment): tetracycline efflux protein; tet; confers resistance to tetracycline
   1475..2375    -  CDS            TcR (fragment): tetracycline efflux protein; tet; confers resistance to tetracycline
   2402..2420    +  promoter       T7 promoter: promoter for bacteriophage T7 RNA polymerase
   2421..2445    +  protein_bind   lac operator: The lac repressor binds to the lac operator to inhibit transcription in E. coli. This inhibition can be relieved by adding lactose or isopropyl-β-D-thiogalactopyranoside (IPTG). lac repressor encoded by lacI
   2460..2482    +  RBS            RBS: efficient ribosome binding site from bacteriophage T7 gene 10 (Olins and Rangwala, 1989)
   2507..2668    +  CDS            spg (fragment): SPG1_STRSG - Experimental evidence at protein level: Swiss-Prot protein existence level 1. Binds to the constant Fc region of IgG with high affinity. From Streptococcus sp. group G.
   2775..2824    +  CDS            SET1 (fragment): solubility-enhancement tag derived from T7 phage gene 10B
   2832..2879    +  terminator     T7 terminator: transcription terminator for bacteriophage T7 RNA polymerase
   2902..3006    -  CDS            TcR (fragment): tetracycline efflux protein; tet; confers resistance to tetracycline
   3054..3082    -  promoter       tet promoter: E. coli promoter for tetracycline efflux protein gene
   3194..3739    +  rep_origin     p15A ori: Plasmids containing the medium-copy-number p15A origin of replication can be propagated in E. coli cells that contain a second plasmid with the ColE1 origin.
   3827..3882    +  rep_origin     RSF ori (fragment): Plasmids containing the RSF 1030 origin of replication can be propagated in E. coli cells that contain additional plasmids with compatible origins.
   4001..4144    -  mobile_element IS1 (fragment): prokaryotic transposable element IS1
   4265..4367    +  promoter       cat promoter: promoter of the E. coli cat gene encoding chloramphenicol acetyltransferase
   4368..441     +  CDS            CmR (across the origin): chloramphenicol acetyltransferase; cat; confers resistance to chloramphenicol
