[The description below was written by a language model from this plasmid's Addgene catalogue record and pLannotate feature annotations shown in this document.]
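Description:
pnYC-NpGB1_Y is an empty bacterial expression backbone of the pnYC family, a 4,586-nt plasmid intended for T7-driven protein production in E. coli. It replicates from the p15A origin, recorded as low copy. This origin is compatible with ColE1-type plasmids, so the vector can be maintained alongside a second expression plasmid in the same cell. Selection is by chloramphenicol, through a chloramphenicol acetyltransferase gene under its native cat promoter. The annotation also picks up several tetracycline-resistance fragments, the tet promoter, an IS1 fragment and short resD and RSF-origin matches. These look like non-functional remnants of a pACYC-like ancestor rather than working parts, and tetracycline resistance is not listed for the plasmid.

The expression cassette consists of a T7 promoter followed by a lac operator, so transcription depends on T7 RNA polymerase and is repressed by LacI until induction with IPTG. No lacI gene is annotated on the plasmid. Next comes the strong T7 gene 10 ribosome binding site and then a fragment of streptococcal protein G (spg). This fragment corresponds to the GB1 domain in the plasmid name and is commonly used as an N-terminal tag to improve solubility and expression. The cassette ends at a T7 terminator, preceded by a short match to a T7 gene 10-derived sequence. No gene of interest is present. A coding sequence would presumably be cloned downstream of GB1 to make a fusion protein, but the record does not describe the cloning sites, any protease cleavage site, or the meaning of the "_Y" suffix. The associated publication concerns co-expression strategies for assembling multiprotein complexes, which fits the use of this compatible-origin vector alongside partner plasmids.
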