Addgene plasmid #148019: pnYC-NpGB1_Y
Purpose: (Empty Backbone) Bacterial Expression vector
Depositing lab: Elisa Izaurralde. Depositing organization: Max Planck Institute for Developmental Biology. Publication: Deciphering correct strategies for multiprotein complex assembly by co-expression: application to complexes as large as the histone octamer. Diebold ML, Fribourg S, Koch M, Metzger T, Romier C. J Struct Biol. 2011 Aug;175(2):178-88. doi: 10.1016/j.jsb.2011.02.001. Epub 2011 Feb 12. PubMed 21320604.
Backbone
  Vector backbone: pnYC
  Vector type: Bacterial Expression
Growth in bacteria
  Bacterial resistance: Chloramphenicol, 25 μg/mL
  Growth temperature: 37°C
  Growth strain: DH5alpha
  Copy number: Low Copy
Gene/Insert
  Gene/Insert name: None
Terms and licenses: Academic/Nonprofit Terms; Industry Terms: Not Available to Industry
Depositor comments: Plasmids from this collection were made available to the research community and donated after the lab closed. Please note that the sequence provided by the depositing laboratory may be theoretical/predicted or based on Sanger sequencing results. There may be discrepancies between sequencing results obtained by Addgene and the depositor sequence. If an Addgene verified sequence is not available, please contact before placing your order to request that our lab fully sequence the plasmid.
How to cite: pnYC-NpGB1_Y was a gift from Elisa Izaurralde (Addgene plasmid # 148019 ; http://n2t.net/addgene:148019 ; RRID:Addgene_148019)
